>Addgene plasmid #157504 | pD649-HAsp-CD22-COMP5AP-AviTag-9xHis | depositor full sequence | sequence record 304117 | Full Sequence
TTTCAATATTATTGAAGCATTTATCAGGGTTATTGTCTCATGAGCGGATACATATTTGAATGTATTTAGA
AAAATAAACAAATAGGGGTCAGTGTTACAACCAATTAACCAATTCTGAACATTATCGCGAGCCCATTTAT
ACCTGAATATGGCTCATAACACCCCTTGCTCATGACCAAAATCCCTTAACGTGAGTTACGCGCGCGTCGT
TCCACTGAGCGTCAGACCCCGTAGAAAAGATCAAAGGATCTTCTTGAGATCCTTTTTTTCTGCGCGTAAT
CTGCTGCTTGCAAACAAAAAAACCACCGCTACCAGCGGTGGTTTGTTTGCCGGATCAAGAGCTACCAACT
CTTTTTCCGAAGGTAACTGGCTTCAGCAGAGCGCAGATACCAAATACTGTTCTTCTAGTGTAGCCGTAGT
TAGCCCACCACTTCAAGAACTCTGTAGCACCGCCTACATACCTCGCTCTGCTAATCCTGTTACCAGTGGC
TGCTGCCAGTGGCGATAAGTCGTGTCTTACCGGGTTGGACTCAAGACGATAGTTACCGGATAAGGCGCAG
CGGTCGGGCTGAACGGGGGGTTCGTGCACACAGCCCAGCTTGGAGCGAACGACCTACACCGAACTGAGAT
ACCTACAGCGTGAGCTATGAGAAAGCGCCACGCTTCCCGAAGGGAGAAAGGCGGACAGGTATCCGGTAAG
CGGCAGGGTCGGAACAGGAGAGCGCACGAGGGAGCTTCCAGGGGGAAACGCCTGGTATCTTTATAGTCCT
GTCGGGTTTCGCCACCTCTGACTTGAGCGTCGATTTTTGTGATGCTCGTCAGGGGGGCGGAGCCTATGGA
AAAACGCCAGCAACGCGGCCTTTTTACGGTTCCTGGCCTTTTGCTGGCCTTTTGCTCACATGTTCTTTCC
TGCGTTATCCCCTGATTCTGTGGATAACCGTATTACCGCCTTTGAGTGAGCTGATACCGCTCGCCGCAGC
CGAACGACCGAGCGCAGCGAGTCAGTGAGCGAGGAAGCGGAAGGCGAGAGTAGGGAACTGCCAGGCATCA
AACTAAGCAGAAGGCCCCTGACGGATGGCCTTTTTGCGTTTCTACAAACTCTTTCTGTGTTGTAAAACGA
CGGCCAGTCTTAAGCTCGGGCCCCCTGGGCGGTTCTGATAACGAGTAATCGTTAATCCGCAAATAACGTA
AAAACCCGCTTCGGCGGGTTTTTTTATGGGGGGAGTTTAGGGAAAGAGCATTTGTCAGAATATTTAAGGG
CGCCTGTCACTTTGCTTGATATATGAGAATTATTTAACCTTATAAATGAGAAAAAAGCAACGCACTTTAA
ATAAGATACGTTGCTTTTTCGATTGATGAACACCTATAATTAAACTATTCATCTATTATTTATGATTTTT
TGTATATACAATATTTCTAGTTTGTTAAAGAGAATTAAGAAAATAAATCTCGAAAATAATAAAGGGAAAA
TCAGTTTTTGATATCAAAATTATACATGTCAACGATAATACAAAATATAATACAAACTATAAGATGTTAT
CAGTATTTATTATCATTTAGAATAAATTTTGTGTCGCCCTTAATTGTGAGCGGATAACAATTACGAGCTT
CATGCACAGTGGCGTTGACTCAATATTGGCCATTAGCCATATTATTCATTGGTTATATAGCATAAATCAA
TATTGGCTATTGGCCATTGCATACGTTGTATCTATATCATAATATGTACATTTATATTGGCTCATGTCCA
ATATGACCGCCATGTTGGCATTGATTATTGACTAGTTATTAATAGTAATCAATTACGGGGTCATTAGTTC
ATAGCCCATATATGGAGTTCCGCGTTACATAACTTACGGTAAATGGCCCGCCTGGCTGACCGCCCAACGA
CCCCCGCCCATTGACGTCAATAATGACGTATGTTCCCATAGTAACGCCAATAGGGACTTTCCATTGACGT
CAATGGGTGGAGTATTTACGGTAAACTGCCCACTTGGCAGTACATCAAGTGTATCATATGCCAAGTACGC
CCCCTATTGACGTCAATGACGGTAAATGGCCCGCCTGGCATTATGCCCAGTACATGACCTTATGGGACTT
TCCTACTTGGCAGTACATCTACGTATTAGTCATCGCTATTACCATGGTGATGCGGTTTTGGCAGTACATC
AATGGGCGTGGATAGCGGTTTGACTCACGGGGATTTCCAAGTCTCCACCCCATTGACGTCAATGGGAGTT
TGTTTTGGCACCAAAATCAACGGGACTTTCCAAAATGTCGTAACAACTCCGCCCCATTGACGCAAATGGG
CGGTAGGCGTGTACGGTGGGAGGTCTATATAAGCAGAGCTCGTTTAGTGAACCGTCAGATCGCCTGGAGA
CGCCATCCACGCTGTTTTGACCTCCATAGAAGACACCGGGACCGATCCAGCCTCCGCGGCCGGGAACGGT
GCATTGGAACGCGGATTCCCCGTGCCAAGAGTGACGTAAGTACCGCCTATAGAGTCTATAGGCCCACCCC
CTTGGCTTCGTTAGAACGCGGCTACAATTAATACATAACCTTATGTATCATACACATACGATTTAGGTGA
CACTATAGAATAACATCCACTTTGCCTTTCTCTCCACAGGTGTCCACTCCCAGGTCCAACTGCACCTCGG
TTCTATCGAAAACGCGCCTGCTAGCGCCACCATGAAGACCATCATTGCCCTGAGCTACATCTTCTGCCTG
GTGTTCGCTGCGGCCGCCGATAGCTCTAAATGGGTGTTCGAGCACCCCGAGACACTGTATGCTTGGGAAG
GCGCCTGCGTGTGGATTCCCTGTACCTATAGAGCCCTGGACGGCGACCTGGAAAGCTTCATCCTGTTTCA
CAACCCCGAGTACAACAAGAACACCAGCAAGTTCGACGGCACCCGGCTGTACGAGAGCACAAAGGATGGC
AAGGTGCCCAGCGAGCAGAAAAGAGTGCAGTTCCTGGGCGACAAGAACAAGAACTGCACCCTGAGCATTC
ACCCCGTGCACCTGAATGATTCTGGCCAGCTGGGCCTGAGAATGGAAAGCAAGACCGAGAAGTGGATGGA
ACGCATCCACCTGAACGTGTCCGAGAGGCCCTTTCCACCTCACATTCAGCTGCCTCCAGAGATCCAAGAG
TCCCAAGAAGTGACCCTGACCTGCCTGCTGAACTTCAGCTGCTACGGCTACCCTATCCAGCTGCAATGGC
TGCTGGAAGGCGTGCCAATGAGACAGGCCGCCGTGACAAGCACCAGCCTGACAATCAAGAGCGTGTTCAC
CAGAAGCGAGCTGAAATTCTCCCCACAGTGGTCCCACCACGGCAAGATTGTGACATGCCAGCTGCAGGAC
GCCGACGGCAAGTTCCTGAGCAATGACACAGTGCAGCTGAACGTCAAGCACACCCCTAAGCTGGAAATCA
AAGTGACCCCTAGCGACGCCATCGTCAGAGAAGGCGATAGCGTGACCATGACATGCGAGGTGTCCAGCAG
CAATCCTGAGTACACCACCGTGTCCTGGCTGAAGGACGGCACAAGCCTGAAGAAGCAGAACACCTTCACA
CTGAACCTGCGGGAAGTGACCAAGGACCAGAGCGGCAAGTACTGCTGCCAGGTGTCCAATGATGTCGGCC
CTGGCAGATCCGAAGAGGTGTTCCTGCAAGTGCAGTACGCCCCTGAGCCTTCTACAGTGCAGATCCTGCA
TTCTCCTGCCGTGGAAGGCAGCCAGGTGGAATTCCTGTGTATGAGCCTGGCCAATCCTCTGCCTACCAAC
TACACCTGGTATCACAACGGCAAAGAGATGCAGGGCAGAACCGAGGAAAAGGTGCACATCCCCAAGATCC
TGCCTTGGCATGCCGGCACATATAGCTGCGTGGCCGAGAATATCCTCGGAACAGGACAAAGAGGACCTGG
CGCCGAGCTGGATGTGCAGTACCCTCCTAAGAAAGTGACCACCGTGATTCAGAACCCCATGCCTATTCGC
GAGGGCGACACAGTGACACTGAGCTGCAACTACAACAGCAGCAACCCCTCCGTGACCAGATACGAGTGGA
AACCTCATGGCGCCTGGGAAGAACCTTCTCTGGGAGTGCTGAAGATCCAGAACGTCGGCTGGGACAACAC
CACAATTGCCTGCGCCGCCTGCAATAGCTGGTGTAGCTGGGCTTCTCCCGTGGCTCTGAACGTGCAGTAT
GCTCCTAGGGACGTCCGCGTGCGGAAGATCAAGCCTCTGTCTGAGATCCACAGCGGCAACAGCGTGTCCC
TGCAGTGCGATTTTTCCAGCTCTCACCCCAAAGAGGTCCAGTTCTTCTGGGAGAAGAACGGCAGACTGCT
GGGCAAAGAGTCTCAGCTGAATTTCGACAGCATCAGCCCTGAGGATGCCGGCAGCTACAGCTGCTGGGTC
AACAATTCTATCGGCCAGACCGCCAGCAAGGCCTGGACACTGGAAGTGCTGTATGCCCCTCGGCGGCTGA
GAGTTTCTATGAGCCCAGGCGATCAAGTGATGGAAGGCAAGAGCGCCACACTGACTTGCGAGTCCGATGC
CAATCCACCTGTGTCTCACTACACTTGGTTTGACTGGAACAACCAGAGCCTGCCTTACCACAGCCAGAAG
CTGAGGCTGGAACCAGTGAAAGTGCAGCACAGCGGCGCTTACTGGTGTCAGGGCACAAATTCTGTCGGCA
AGGGCAGAAGCCCTCTGAGCACCCTGACAGTGTACTACAGCCCCGAGACAATTGGGAGAAGAGGCGCGCC
GGAAGATCAAGTTGATCCAAGATTGATTGATGGCAAGGGCGGATCTCTGGAGGTGCTGTTCCAGGGACCA
GGCGGAAGCGGCAATCCCGGCGGCGATCTGGCCCCCCAGATGCTGCGCGAGCTGCAGGAGACCAATGCCG
CCCTGCAGGACGTGCGCGAGCTGCTGCGCCACCGCGTGAAGGAGATCACCTTCCTGAAGAACACCGTGAT
GGAGTGCGACGCCTGCGGTATGCAGCCCTCTAGAGGCTCCGGCTCCATCATCCCAGTTGAGGAGGAGAAC
CCGGACTTCTGGAACCGCGAGGCAGCCGAGGCCCTGGGTGCCGCCAAGAAGCTGCAGCCTGCACAGACAG
CCGCCAAGAACCTCATCATCTTCCTGGGCGATGGGATGGGGGTGTCTACGGTGACAGCTGCCAGGATCCT
AAAAGGGCAGAAGAAGGACAAACTGGGGCCTGAGATACCCCTGGCCATGGACCGCTTCCCATATGTGGCT
CTGTCCAAGACATACAATGTAGACAAACATGTGCCAGACAGTGGAGCCACAGCCACGGCCTACCTGTGCG
GGGTCAAGGGCAACTTCCAGACCATTGGCTTGAGTGCAGCCGCCCGCTTTAACCAGTGCAACACGACACG
CGGCAACGAGGTCATCTCCGTGATGAATCGGGCCAAGAAAGCAGGGAAGTCAGTGGGAGTGGTAACCACC
ACACGAGTGCAGCACGCCTCGCCAGCCGGCACCTACGCCCACACGGTGAACCGCAACTGGTACTCGGACG
CCGACGTGCCTGCCTCGGCCCGCCAGGAGGGGTGCCAGGACATCGCTACGCAGCTCATCTCCAACATGGA
CATTGACGTGATCCTAGGTGGAGGCCGAAAGTACATGTTTCGCATGGGAACCCCAGACCCTGAGTACCCA
GATGACTACAGCCAAGGTGGGACCAGGCTGGACGGGAAGAATCTGGTGCAGGAATGGCTGGCGAAGCGCC
AGGGTGCCCGGTATGTGTGGAACCGCACTGAGCTCATGCAGGCTTCCCTGGACCCGTCTGTGACCCATCT
CATGGGTCTCTTTGAGCCTGGAGACATGAAATACGAGATCCACCGAGACTCCACACTGGACCCCTCCCTG
ATGGAGATGACAGAGGCTGCCCTGCGCCTGCTGAGCAGGAACCCCCGCGGCTTCTTCCTCTTCGTGGAGG
GTGGTCGCATCGACCATGGTCATCATGAAAGCAGGGCTTACCGGGCACTGACTGAGACGATCATGTTCGA
CGACGCCATTGAGAGGGCGGGCCAGCTCACCAGCGAGGAGGACACGCTGAGCCTCGTCACTGCCGACCAC
TCCCACGTCTTCTCCTTCGGAGGCTACCCCCTGCGAGGGAGCTCCATCTTCGGGCTGGCCCCTGGCAAGG
CCCGGGACAGGAAGGCCTACACGGTCCTCCTATACGGAAACGGTCCAGGCTATGTGCTCAAGGACGGCGC
CCGGCCGGATGTTACCGAGAGCGAGAGCGGGAGCCCCGAGTATCGGCAGCAGTCAGCAGTGCCCCTGGAC
GAAGAGACCCACGCAGGCGAGGACGTGGCGGTGTTCGCGCGCGGCCCGCAGGCGCACCTGGTTCACGGCG
TGCAGGAGCAGACCTTCATAGCGCACGTCATGGCCTTCGCCGCCTGCCTGGAGCCCTACACCGCCTGCGA
CCTGGCGCCCCCCGCCGGCACCACCGACGCCGCGCACCCGGGTGGCGGAGGACTGAACGACATCTTCGAG
GCTCAGAAAATCGAATGGCACGAACATCACCATCACCATCACCATCACCATTAAGGCCGGCCTGTAGTCA
CTGGCACAACGCGTTACCCGGTAAGCCAATCGGGTATACACGGTCGTCATACTGCAGACAGGGTTCTTCT
ACTTTGCAAGATAGTCTTGAGTAGTAAAATAAATAGATAGAGAAAATCAGCCTCGACTGTGCCTTCTAGT
TGCCAGCCATCTGTTGTTTGCCCCTCCCCCGTGCCTTCCTTGACCCTGGAAGGTGCCACTCCCACTGTCC
TTTCCTAATAAAATGAGGAAATTGCATCACAACACTCAACCCTATCTCGGTCTATTCTTTTGATTTATAA
GGGATTTTGCCGATTTCGGCCTATTGGTTAAAAAATGAGCTGATTTAACAAAAATTTAACGCGAATTAAT
TCTGTGGAATGTGTGTCAGTTAGGGTGTGGAAAGTCCCCAGGCTCCCCAGCAGGCAGAAGTATGCAAAGC
ATGCATCTCAATTAGTCAGCAACCAGGTGTGGAAAGTCCCCAGGCTCCCCAGCAGGCAGAAGTATGCAAA
GCATGCATCTCAATTAGTCAGCAACCATAGTCCCGCCCCTAACTCCGCCCATCCCGCCCCTAACTCCGCC
CAGTTCCGCCCATTCTCCGCCCCATGGCTGACTAATTTTTTTTATTTATGCAGAGGCCGAGGCCGCCTCT
GCCTCTGAGCTATTCCAGAAGTAGTGAGGAGGCTTTTTTGGAGGCCTAGGCTTTTGCAAAAAGCTCCCGG
GAGCTTGTATATCCATTTTCGGATCTGATCAGCACGTGTTGACAATTAATCATCGGCATAGTATATCGGC
ATAGTATAATACGACAAGGTGAGGAACTAAACCATGACCGAGTACAAGCCCACGGTGCGCCTCGCCACCC
GCGACGACGTCCCCAGGGCCGTACGCACCCTCGCCGCCGCGTTCGCCGACTACCCCGCCACGCGCCACAC
CGTCGATCCGGACCGCCACATCGAGCGGGTCACCGAGCTGCAAGAACTCTTCCTCACGCGCGTCGGGCTC
GACATCGGCAAGGTGTGGGTCGCGGACGACGGCGCCGCGGTGGCGGTCTGGACCACGCCGGAGAGCGTCG
AAGCGGGGGCGGTGTTCGCCGAGATCGGCCCGCGCATGGCCGAGTTGAGCGGTTCCCGGCTGGCCGCGCA
GCAACAGATGGAAGGCCTCCTGGCGCCGCACCGGCCCAAGGAGCCCGCGTGGTTCCTGGCCACCGTCGGC
GTCTCGCCCGACCACCAGGGCAAGGGTCTGGGCAGCGCCGTCGTGCTCCCCGGAGTGGAGGCGGCCGAGC
GCGCCGGGGTGCCCGCCTTCCTGGAGACATCCGCGCCCCGCAACCTCCCCTTCTACGAGCGGCTCGGCTT
CACCGTCACCGCCGACGTCGAGGTGCCCGAAGGACCGCGCACCTGGTGCATGACCCGCAAGCCCGGTGCC
TGACACGTGCTACGAGATTTCGATTCCACCGCCGCCTTCTATGAAAGGTTGGGCTTCGGAATCGTTTTCC
GGGACGCCGGCTGGATGATCCTCCAGCGCGGGGATCTCATGCTGGAGTTCTTCGCCCACCCCAACTTGTT
TATTGCAGCTTATAATGGTTACAAATAAAGCAATAGCATCACAAATTTCACAAATAAAGCATTTTTTTCA
CTGCATTCTAGTTGTGGTTTGTCCAAACTCATCAATGTATCTTATCATGTCTGTATACCGTCGACCTCTA
GCTAGAGCTTGGCGTAATCATGGTCATTACCAATGCTTAATCAGTGAGGCACCTATCTCAGCGATCTGTC
TATTTCGTTCATCCATAGTTGCCTGACTCCCCGTCGTGTAGATAACTACGATACGGGAGGGCTTACCATC
TGGCCCCAGCGCTGCGATGATACCGCGAGAACCACGCTCACCGGCTCCGGATTTATCAGCAATAAACCAG
CCAGCCGGAAGGGCCGAGCGCAGAAGTGGTCCTGCAACTTTATCCGCCTCCATCCAGTCTATTAATTGTT
GCCGGGAAGCTAGAGTAAGTAGTTCGCCAGTTAATAGTTTGCGCAACGTTGTTGCCATCGCTACAGGCAT
CGTGGTGTCACGCTCGTCGTTTGGTATGGCTTCATTCAGCTCCGGTTCCCAACGATCAAGGCGAGTTACA
TGATCCCCCATGTTGTGCAAAAAAGCGGTTAGCTCCTTCGGTCCTCCGATCGTTGTCAGAAGTAAGTTGG
CCGCAGTGTTATCACTCATGGTTATGGCAGCACTGCATAATTCTCTTACTGTCATGCCATCCGTAAGATG
CTTTTCTGTGACTGGTGAGTACTCAACCAAGTCATTCTGAGAATAGTGTATGCGGCGACCGAGTTGCTCT
TGCCCGGCGTCAATACGGGATAATACCGCGCCACATAGCAGAACTTTAAAAGTGCTCATCATTGGAAAAC
GTTCTTCGGGGCGAAAACTCTCAAGGATCTTACCGCTGTTGAGATCCAGTTCGATGTAACCCACTCGTGC
ACCCAACTGATCTTCAGCATCTTTTACTTTCACCAGCGTTTCTGGGTGAGCAAAAACAGGAAGGCAAAAT
GCCGCAAAAAAGGGAATAAGGGCGACACGGAAATGTTGAATACTCATATTCTTCCTT
Features (pLannotate 1.2.2; 24 found; start..end, strand, type, name):
    119..143     -  CDS            KanR (fragment): aminoglycoside phosphotransferase; aph(3')-Ia; confers resistance to kanamycin
    254..842     +  rep_origin     ori: high-copy-number ColE1/pMB1/pBR322/pUC origin of replication
   1067..1084    +  terminator     rrnB T2 terminator (fragment): transcription terminator T2 from the E. coli rrnB gene
   1109..1128    -  CDS            lacZα (fragment): LacZα fragment of β-galactosidase; lacZ fragment
   1584..1600    +  protein_bind   lac operator: The lac repressor binds to the lac operator to inhibit transcription in E. coli. This inhibition can be relieved by adding lactose or isopropyl-β-D-thiogalactopyranoside (IPTG). lac repressor encoded by lacI
   1843..2146    +  enhancer       CMV enhancer: human cytomegalovirus immediate early enhancer
   2147..2350    +  promoter       CMV promoter: human cytomegalovirus (CMV) immediate early promoter
   2486..2529    +  intron         CMV intron (fragment): modified intron A from human cytomegalovirus
   2581..2599    +  promoter       SP6 promoter: promoter for bacteriophage SP6 RNA polymerase
   2603..2640    +  CDS            IgH signal sequence (fragment): signal sequence from the mouse immunoglobulin heavy chain variable region
   2728..4752    +  CDS            CD22 (fragment): CD22_HUMAN - Also known as SIGLEC2. Experimental evidence at protein level: Swiss-Prot protein existence level 1. Mediates B-cell B-cell interactions. May be involved in the localization of B-cells in lymphoid tissues. Binds sialylated glycoproteins; one of which is CD45. Preferentially binds to alpha-2,6- linked sialic acid. The sialic acid recognition site can be masked by cis interactions with sialic acids on the same cell surface. Upon ligand induced tyrosine phosphorylation in the immune response seems to be involved in regulation of B-cell antigen receptor signaling. Plays a role in posi
   4849..5028    +  CDS            Comp (fragment): COMP_RAT - Experimental evidence at protein level: Swiss-Prot protein existence level 1. May play a role in the structural integrity of cartilage via its interaction with other extracellular matrix proteins such as the collagens and fibronectin. Can mediate the interaction of chondrocytes with the cartilage extracellular matrix through interaction with cell surface integrin receptors. Could play a role in the pathogenesis of osteoarthritis. Potent suppressor of apoptosis in both primary chondrocytes and transformed cells. Suppresses apoptosis by blocking the activation of caspase-3 and by indu
   5016..6468    +  CDS            SEAP (fragment): secreted alkaline phosphatase from human placenta The natural enzyme has a C-terminal transmembrane sequence that is replaced by a GPI anchor.
   6493..6534    +  CDS            AviTag™ (fragment): peptide tag that allows for enzymatic biotinylation
   6538..6561    +  CDS            8xHis: 8xHis affinity tag
   6707..6818    +  polyA_signal   bGH poly(A) signal: bovine growth hormone polyadenylation signal
   6819..6927    +  rep_origin     f1 ori (fragment): f1 bacteriophage origin of replication; arrow indicates direction of (+) strand synthesis
   6941..7270    +  promoter       SV40 promoter: SV40 enhancer and early promoter
   7318..7365    +  promoter       EM7 promoter: synthetic bacterial promoter&nbsp
   7384..7983    +  CDS            PuroR (fragment): puromycin N-acetyltransferase; pac from Streptomyces; confers resistance to puromycin
   7993..8118    +  CDS            ble (fragment): BLE_KLEPN - Experimental evidence at protein level: Swiss-Prot protein existence level 1. Binding protein with a strong affinity to the bleomycin family of antibiotics. Binds to CL990; an antimitotic-antibiotic compound. From Klebsiella pneumoniae.
   8113..8234    +  polyA_signal   SV40 poly(A) signal: SV40 polyadenylation signal
   8287..9147    -  CDS            AmpR: β-lactamase; bla; confers resistance to ampicillin, carbenicillin, and related antibiotics
   9150..89      -  promoter       AmpR promoter (fragment) (across the origin): bla
