[The description below was written by a language model from this plasmid's Addgene catalogue record and pLannotate feature annotations shown in this document.]
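Description:
pD649-HAsp-CD22-COMP5AP-AviTag-9xHis is a mammalian expression plasmid on the pD649 backbone that produces the extracellular domain of human CD22 (SIGLEC2) as a secreted, multimerised reporter fusion. It is propagated in E. coli from a high-copy ColE1/pUC-type origin under ampicillin selection (AmpR with its bla promoter). The annotation also finds an SV40 early promoter/EM7 cassette driving a puromycin N-acetyltransferase gene followed by an SV40 poly(A) signal, which could permit puromycin selection in mammalian cells. Short fragments called as KanR, lacZα, ble, f1 ori and a lac operator appear to be backbone remnants rather than functional parts.

The expression unit runs from the CMV enhancer and immediate-early promoter through a partial CMV intron A and an SP6 promoter, which also offers a site for in vitro transcription. An N-terminal secretion leader follows: the plasmid name indicates an "HAsp" signal peptide, while the automated annotation matches part of this region to an immunoglobulin heavy chain signal sequence. The CD22 ectodomain, cloned between retained NotI and AscI sites, is fused at its C terminus to a segment of rat cartilage oligomeric matrix protein, whose coiled-coil domain drives pentamer formation. Next come human placental alkaline phosphatase, an AviTag for enzymatic biotinylation and a polyhistidine tag (9xHis by name, detected as 8xHis), ending at a bGH poly(A) signal.

Pentamerisation raises avidity for weak cell-surface interactions, the phosphatase provides an enzymatic readout, and the His and Avi tags allow purification or capture. The construct belongs to a collection built to map the human IgSF cell-surface interactome. The depositor notes that some plasmids in the set may carry an IS4-like transposase insertion upstream of the CMV promoter; none is annotated here.
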