Addgene plasmid #157504: pD649-HAsp-CD22-COMP5AP-AviTag-9xHis
Purpose: Mammalian expression of cell-surface protein extracellular domain fused to COMP5AP-AviTag-9xHis. Protein is secreted from cells.
Depositing lab: Chris Garcia. Depositing organization: Stanford University. Publication: A Human IgSF Cell-Surface Interactome Reveals a Complex Network of Protein-Protein Interactions. Wojtowicz WM, Vielmetter J, Fernandes RA, Siepe DH, Eastman CL, Chisholm GB, Cox S, Klock H, Anderson PW, Rue SM, Miller JJ, Glaser SM, Bragstad ML, Vance J, Lam AW, Lesley SA, Zinn K, Garcia KC. Cell. 2020 Aug 20;182(4):1027-1043.e17. doi: 10.1016/j.cell.2020.07.025. PubMed 32822567.
Backbone
  Vector backbone: pD649
  Backbone size w/o insert (bp): 7153
  Vector type: Mammalian Expression
Growth in bacteria
  Bacterial resistance: Ampicillin, 100 μg/mL
  Growth temperature: 37°C
  Growth strain: DH5alpha
  Copy number: High Copy
Gene/Insert
  Gene/Insert name: CD22
  Species: H. sapiens (human)
  Insert size (bp): 2004
  Entrez Gene: CD22 (a.k.a. SIGLEC-2, SIGLEC2)
  Promoter: CMV/SP6
  Tag / fusion protein: COMP5AP-AviTag-9xHis (C terminal on backbone)
  Cloning method: Restriction Enzyme; 5′ cloning site GCGGCCGC (not destroyed); 3′ cloning site GGCGCGCC (not destroyed)
  Sequencing primers: 5′ ATTTAGGTGACACTATAG; 3′ CGTCGCACTCCATCACGGTG
Resource information
  A portion of this plasmid was derived from a plasmid made by: synthesis by ThermoFisher
Terms and licenses: Academic/Nonprofit Terms; Industry Terms: Not Available to Industry
Depositor comments: Some plasmids in this collection may have an IS4-like element ISVsa5 family transposase upstream of the CMV promoter.
How to cite: pD649-HAsp-CD22-COMP5AP-AviTag-9xHis was a gift from Chris Garcia (Addgene plasmid # 157504 ; http://n2t.net/addgene:157504 ; RRID:Addgene_157504)
