>Addgene plasmid #157504 | pD649-HAsp-CD22-COMP5AP-AviTag-9xHis | depositor partial sequence | sequence record 304118 | insert (extracellular domain)
GATAGCTCTAAATGGGTGTTCGAGCACCCCGAGACACTGTATGCTTGGGAAGGCGCCTGCGTGTGGATTC
CCTGTACCTATAGAGCCCTGGACGGCGACCTGGAAAGCTTCATCCTGTTTCACAACCCCGAGTACAACAA
GAACACCAGCAAGTTCGACGGCACCCGGCTGTACGAGAGCACAAAGGATGGCAAGGTGCCCAGCGAGCAG
AAAAGAGTGCAGTTCCTGGGCGACAAGAACAAGAACTGCACCCTGAGCATTCACCCCGTGCACCTGAATG
ATTCTGGCCAGCTGGGCCTGAGAATGGAAAGCAAGACCGAGAAGTGGATGGAACGCATCCACCTGAACGT
GTCCGAGAGGCCCTTTCCACCTCACATTCAGCTGCCTCCAGAGATCCAAGAGTCCCAAGAAGTGACCCTG
ACCTGCCTGCTGAACTTCAGCTGCTACGGCTACCCTATCCAGCTGCAATGGCTGCTGGAAGGCGTGCCAA
TGAGACAGGCCGCCGTGACAAGCACCAGCCTGACAATCAAGAGCGTGTTCACCAGAAGCGAGCTGAAATT
CTCCCCACAGTGGTCCCACCACGGCAAGATTGTGACATGCCAGCTGCAGGACGCCGACGGCAAGTTCCTG
AGCAATGACACAGTGCAGCTGAACGTCAAGCACACCCCTAAGCTGGAAATCAAAGTGACCCCTAGCGACG
CCATCGTCAGAGAAGGCGATAGCGTGACCATGACATGCGAGGTGTCCAGCAGCAATCCTGAGTACACCAC
CGTGTCCTGGCTGAAGGACGGCACAAGCCTGAAGAAGCAGAACACCTTCACACTGAACCTGCGGGAAGTG
ACCAAGGACCAGAGCGGCAAGTACTGCTGCCAGGTGTCCAATGATGTCGGCCCTGGCAGATCCGAAGAGG
TGTTCCTGCAAGTGCAGTACGCCCCTGAGCCTTCTACAGTGCAGATCCTGCATTCTCCTGCCGTGGAAGG
CAGCCAGGTGGAATTCCTGTGTATGAGCCTGGCCAATCCTCTGCCTACCAACTACACCTGGTATCACAAC
GGCAAAGAGATGCAGGGCAGAACCGAGGAAAAGGTGCACATCCCCAAGATCCTGCCTTGGCATGCCGGCA
CATATAGCTGCGTGGCCGAGAATATCCTCGGAACAGGACAAAGAGGACCTGGCGCCGAGCTGGATGTGCA
GTACCCTCCTAAGAAAGTGACCACCGTGATTCAGAACCCCATGCCTATTCGCGAGGGCGACACAGTGACA
CTGAGCTGCAACTACAACAGCAGCAACCCCTCCGTGACCAGATACGAGTGGAAACCTCATGGCGCCTGGG
AAGAACCTTCTCTGGGAGTGCTGAAGATCCAGAACGTCGGCTGGGACAACACCACAATTGCCTGCGCCGC
CTGCAATAGCTGGTGTAGCTGGGCTTCTCCCGTGGCTCTGAACGTGCAGTATGCTCCTAGGGACGTCCGC
GTGCGGAAGATCAAGCCTCTGTCTGAGATCCACAGCGGCAACAGCGTGTCCCTGCAGTGCGATTTTTCCA
GCTCTCACCCCAAAGAGGTCCAGTTCTTCTGGGAGAAGAACGGCAGACTGCTGGGCAAAGAGTCTCAGCT
GAATTTCGACAGCATCAGCCCTGAGGATGCCGGCAGCTACAGCTGCTGGGTCAACAATTCTATCGGCCAG
ACCGCCAGCAAGGCCTGGACACTGGAAGTGCTGTATGCCCCTCGGCGGCTGAGAGTTTCTATGAGCCCAG
GCGATCAAGTGATGGAAGGCAAGAGCGCCACACTGACTTGCGAGTCCGATGCCAATCCACCTGTGTCTCA
CTACACTTGGTTTGACTGGAACAACCAGAGCCTGCCTTACCACAGCCAGAAGCTGAGGCTGGAACCAGTG
AAAGTGCAGCACAGCGGCGCTTACTGGTGTCAGGGCACAAATTCTGTCGGCAAGGGCAGAAGCCCTCTGA
GCACCCTGACAGTGTACTACAGCCCCGAGACAATTGGGAGAAGA
